>Addgene plasmid #238657 | TEAD1-NanoLuc Fusion Vector | addgene full sequence | sequence record 481492 | Addgene NGS Result
AAGACGCGTGACGTCGGCAGTGAAAAAAATGCTTTATTTGTGAAATTTGTGATGCTATTGCTTTATTTGT
AACCATTATAAGCTGCAATAAACAAGTTAACAACAACAATTGCATTCATTTTATGTTTCAGGTTCAGGGG
GAGGTGTGGGAGGTTTTTTAAAGCAAGTAAAACCTCTACAAATGTGGTATGGCTGATTATGATCCGCGGC
CGCAATACGTCGACGTTATCAGCTGACTTCGTACGAGAGCCTAGGTGTTTCTAGAGTCGCGGCCTTACGC
CAGAATGCGTTCGCACAGCCGCCAGCCGGTCACTCCGTTGATGGTTACTCGGAACAGCAGGGAGCCGTCG
GGGTTGATCAGGCGCTCGTCGATAATTTTGTTGCCGTTCCACAGGGTCCCTGTTACAGTGATCTTTTTGC
CGTCGAACACGGCGATGCCTTCATACGGCCGTCCGAAATAGTCGATCATGTTCGGCGTAACCCCGTCGAT
TACCAGTGTGCCATAGTGCAGGATCACCTTAAAGTGATGATCATCCACAGGGTACACCACCTTAAAAATT
TTTTCGATCTGGCCCATTTGGTCGCCGCTCAGACCTTCATACGGGATGATGACATGGATGTCGATCTTCA
GCCCATTTTCACCGCTCAGGACAATCCTTTGGATCGGAGTTACGGACACCCCGAGATTCTGAAACAAACT
GGACACACCTCCCTGTTCAAGGACTTGGTCCAGGTTGTAGCCGGCTGTCTGTCGCCAGTCCCCAACGAAA
TCTTCGAGTGTGAAGACGCCGCTCGAGCCGAGAGAAACGTCCTTTACAAGCCTGTAAATATGATGTTGTG
CTCCGTGTTCACTATTTGAAACTTCAAACACACAGGCCATGCAGAGTAGAGTTTCTTGTGTATCCCTGTT
TGTTACCACCAATAAAATTGTGAAGTTTTCCAAAACACTGTTCATCATATATTTCTCTGGTAAGTGTTTG
AGCTTGTGGATGAAGTTGATCATATATTCACACATTGGGGAGCGGTTTATTCGGTATACAAATCGGCCAT
TCTCAAACCTTGCATACTCCGTCTCTACTTTTTCTACTACTTGCTTCCCAAAGGAGCAAACTTTGGTGGA
ACAGGTGACTGTCATATTTTCAGAACTCTCGTACTGACTGGTTACACCATAAAAAGCCCCAGCATCATCT
TGAATATTGCAGTTTAAATCAGCCCAGAATTTTACGAGGAAGAAGGCATTTTGAGGGCCCTTTCCAAACA
GTTCCTTTAAGCCACCTTTCTTTTCAGGAAATTTGTCATAAATCTGACGAATGTCCACTGATTCAAGCAA
TGGGTCACTGTAAGAATGGTTGGCATGCCCAATGTGCACGAAGAGGTGTTTGTTGTACGAGTCTGGGTCT
CGCTGCTGCTCGAGAAAAGCTGAAAATTCCACCAGGCGAAGCTTGGTTGTGCCAATGGAGCGACCTTGCC
AGGCAGGGACTGAGGGAGCTGGGGCCGATGCAGGCTCAAACCCTGGAATGGGGGCTGTGACCGCTGGCTG
GATGGGGTAGGCCTGCTGCACAAAAGGCTTGACGTCTTGTGAGGATCCTGGCTGCCCTGTTTGAATCATT
CCCGGCCAGAACCCCGGCGCCCCTGGGAAGGTCGGGCGTGGAATCCCAGGCAGCCCCAGCTTGTTATGAA
TGGCAGTGGCCGAGACGATCTGGGCTGAGGACATGGCCGCCATGTGCTGCAGGGCCTTATCCTTTGCAGT
CTGATCCTTTAGCTTGGAATGAAAATCACGAGATTTCCTTCTGGCAAGAACCTGAATGTGACTAGACACC
TGTTTTCTGGTCCTCGTCTTGCCTGTCCTGAGTTTGATGTATCTGGCTATCAATTCATTCCTACCATACA
TTTTGCCTTCGTCTGATAAGATGATTTTCCTCCTCCCACATGGTGGATAGATAGCCAGGGCCTCCTGAAA
GCTTTGCTCGATGTCGGGGCTCCAGACCCCTTCTGCATCATTGTCAATTGGCTTATCTGCAGAGTCACTC
ATCCTTTCCATGTTTTCGGCAGGGCTCTCACTGCCGCTCCAGCTGCTGGGCTCCATGGCGATCGCTAGCT
GCAAAAAGAACAAGTAGCTTGTATTCTATAGTGTCACCTAAATGGGCGATCTGACGGTTCACTAAACCAG
CTCTGCTTATATAGGCCTCCCTGGCGCGCCACTAGTTATTAATAGTAATCAATTACGGGGTCATTAGTTC
ATAGCCCATATATGGAGTTCCGCGTTACATAACTTACGGTAAATGGCCCGCCTGGCTGACCGCCCAACGA
CCCCCGCCCATTGACGTCAATAATGACGTATGTTCCCATAGTAACGCCAATAGGGACTTTCCATTGACGT
CAATGGGTGGAGTATTTACGGTAAACTGCCCACTTGGCAGTACATCAAGTGTATCATATGCCAAGTCCGC
CCCCTATTGACGTCAATGACGGTAAATGGCCCGCCTGGCATTATGCCCAGTACATGACCTTACGGGACTT
TCCTACTTGGCAGTACATCTACGTATTAGTCATCGCTATTACCATGGTGATGCGGTTTTGGCAGTACACC
AATGGGCGTGGATAGCGGTTTGACTCACGGGGATTTCCAAGTCTCCACCCCATTGACGTCAATGGGAGTT
TGTTTTGGCACCAAAATCAACGGGACTTTCCAAAATGTCGTAATAACCCCGCCCCGTTGACGCAAATGGG
CGGTAGGCGTGTACGGTGGGAGGTCAAATCGAATTCTAATACTGTTGACAATTAATCATCGGCATAGTAT
ATCGGCATAGTATAATACGACAAGGTGAGGAACTAAACCCAGGAGGCAGATCATGGAGAAAAAAATCACT
GGATATACCACCGTTGATATATCCCAATGGCATCGTAAAGAACATTTTGAGGCATTTCAGTCAGTTGCTC
AATGTACCTATAACCAGACCGTTCAGCTGGATATTACGGCCTTTTTAAAGACCGTAAAGAAAAATAAGCA
CAAGTTTTATCCGGCCTTTATTCACATTCTTGCCCGCCTGATGAATGCTCATCCGGAATTCCGTATGGCA
ATGAAAGACGGTGAGCTGGTGATATGGGATAGTGTTCACCCTTGTTACACCGTTTTCCATGAGCAAACTG
AAACGTTTTCATCGCTCTGGAGTGAATACCACGACGATTTCCGGCAGTTTCTACACATATATTCGCAAGA
TGTGGCGTGTTACGGTGAAAACCTGGCCTATTTCCCTAAAGGGTTTATTGAGAATATGTTTTTCGTCTCA
GCCAATCCCTGGGTGAGTTTCACCAGTTTTGATTTAAACGTGGCCAATATGGACAACTTCTTCGCCCCCG
TTTTCACTATGGGCAAATATTATACGCAAGGCGACAAGGTGCTGATGCCGCTGGCGATTCAGGTTCATCA
TGCCGTCTGTGATGGCTTCCATGTCGGCAGAATGCTTAATGAATTACAACAGTACTGCGATGAGTGGCAG
GGCGGGGCGTAAGCGGGACTCTGGGGTTCGAAATGACCGACCAAGCGACGCCCAACCGGTATCAGCTCAC
TCAAAGGCGGTAATACGGTTATCCACAGAATCAGGGGATAACGCAGGAAAGAACATGTGAGCAAAAGGCC
AGCAAAAGGCCAGGAACCGTAAAAAGGCCGCGTTGCTGGCGTTTTTCCATAGGCTCCGCCCCCCTGACGA
GCATCACAAAAATCGACGCTCAAGTCAGAGGTGGCGAAACCCGACAGGACTATAAAGATACCAGGCGTTT
CCCCCTGGAAGCTCCCTCGTGCGCTCTCCTGTTCCGACCCTGCCGCTTACCGGATACCTGTCCGCCTTTC
TCCCTTCGGGAAGCGTGGCGCTTTCTCATAGCTCACGCTGTAGGTATCTCAGTTCGGTGTAGGTCGTTCG
CTCCAAGCTGGGCTGTGTGCACGAACCCCCCGTTCAGCCCGACCGCTGCGCCTTATCCGGTAACTATCGT
CTTGAGTCCAACCCGGTAAGACACGACTTATCGCCACTGGCAGCAGCCACTGGTAACAGGATTAGCAGAG
CGAGGTATGTAGGCGGTGCTACAGAGTTCTTGAAGTGGTGGCCTAACTACGGCTACACTAGAAGGACAGT
ATTTGGTATCTGCGCTCTGCTGAAGCCAGTTACCTTCGGAAAAAGAGTTGGTAGCTCTTGATCCGGCAAA
CAAACCACCGCTGGTAGCGGTGGTTTTTTTGTTTGCAAGCAGCAGATTACGCGCAGAAAAAAAGGATTTC
AAGAAGATCCTTTGATCTTTTCTACGGGGTCTGACGCTCAGTGGAACGAAAACTCACGTTAAGGGATTTT
GGTCATGAGATTATCAAAAAGGATCTTCACCTAGATCCTTTTATAGTCCGGAATCGTCACACAAAAAACC
AACACACAGATGTAATGAAAATAAAGATATTTTATTGCGGCCATCGTGATGGCTAGAGTTCAGAAGAACT
CGTCAAGAAGGCGATAGAAGGCGATGCGCTGCGAATCGGGAGCGGCGATACCGTAAAGCACGAGGAAGCG
GTCAGCCCATTCGCCGCCAAGCTCTTCAGCAATATCACGGGTAGCCAACGCTATGTCCTGATAGCGGTCC
GCCACACCCAGCCGGCCACAGTCGATGAATCCAGAAAAGCGGCCATTTTCCACCATGATATTCGGCAAGC
AGGCATCGCCGTGGGTCACGACGAGATCCTCGCCGTCGGGCATGCGCGCCTTGAGCCTGGCGAACAGTTC
GGCTGGCGCGAGCCCCTGATGCTCTTCGTCCAGATCATCCTGATCGACAAGACCGGCTTCCATCCGAGTA
CGTGCTCGCTCGATGCGATGTTTCGCTTGGTGGTCGAATGGGCAGGTAGCCGGATCAAGCGTATGCAGCC
GCCGCATTGCATCAGCCATGATGGATACTTTCTCGGCAGGAGCAAGGTGAGATGACAGGAGATCCTGCCC
CGGCACTTCGCCCAATAGCAGCCAGTCCCTTCCCGCTTCAGTGACAACGTCGAGCACAGCTGCGCAAGGA
ACGCCCGTCGTGGCCAGCCACGATAGCCGCGCTGCCTCGTCCTGCAGTTCATTCAGGGCACCGGACAGGT
CGGTCTTGACAAAAAGAACCGGGCGCCCCTGCGCTGACAGCCGGAACACGGCGGCATCAGAGCAGCCGAT
TGTCTGTTGTGCCCAGTCATAGCCGAATAGCCTCTCCACCCAAGCGGCCGGAGAACCTGCGTGCAATCCA
TCTTGTTCAATCATGGTGGCATCGATTCCCGGTCAACATCCAGTACACCTCCGGCACACCGGCTTCCCCA
AGGGCGCCACGCTCTCCCACCACAACATCCTCAACAACGGCTACTGGGTGGGCCGCACGGTCGGCTACAC
GGAGCAGGACCGGGTGTGTCTGCCGGTGCCCTTCTACCACTGCTTCGGCATGGTCATGGGCAACTTGGGC
GCCACCTCCCACGCCGCCTGCATCGTCATCCCGGCCCCGTCCTTCGAGCCGGCGGCGACGCTGGAGGCGG
TGCAGCGGGAGAGGTGCACGTCCCTGTACGGCGTCCCCACGAAGCCGAATTCCACCACACTGGACTAGAT
GCATGCTCGACAGTGTGATGGATATCTGCAGAATTCGGCTTTCACGACACCTGAAATGGAAGAAAAAAAC
TTTGAACCACTGTCTGAGGCTTGAGAATGAACCAAGATCCAAACTCAAAAAGGGCAAATTCCAAGGAGAA
TTACATCAAGTGCCAAGCTGGCCTAACTTCAGTCTCCACCCACTCAGTGTGGGGAAACTCCATCGCATAA
AACCCCTCCCCCCAACCTAAAGACGACGTACTCCAAAAGCTCGAGAACTAATCGAGGTGCCTGGACGGCG
CCCGGTACTCCGTGGAGTCACATGAAGCGACGGCTGAGGACGGAAAGGCCCTTTTCCTTTGTGTGGGTGA
CTCACCCGCCCGCTCTCCCGAGCGCCGCGTCCTCCATTTTGAGCTGCCTGCAGCAGGGCCGGGAAGCGGC
CATCTTTCCGCTCACGCAACTGGTGCCGACCGGGCCAGCCTTGCCGCCCAGGGCGGGGCGATACACGGCG
GCGCGAGGCCAGGCACCAGAGCAGGCCGGCCAGCTTGAGACTACCCCCGTCCGATTCTCGGTGGCCGCGC
TCGCAGGCCCCGCCTCGCCGAACATGTGCGCTGGGACGCACGGGCCCCGTCGCCGCCCGCGGCCCCAAAA
ACCGAAATACCAGTGTGCAGATCTTGGCCCGCATTTACAAGACTATCTTGCCAGAAAAAAAGCGTCGCAG
CAGGTCATCAAAAATTTTAAATGGCTAGAGACTTATCGAAAGCAGCGAGACAGGCGCGAAGGTGCCACCA
GATTCGCACGCGGCGGCCCCAGCGCCCAGGCCAGGCCTCAACTCAAGCACGAGGCGAAGGGGCTCCTTAA
GCGCAAGGCCTCGAACTCTCCCACCCACTTCCAACCCGAAGCTCGGGATCAAGAATCACGTACTGCAGCC
AGGTGGAAGTAATTCAAGGCACGCAAGGGCCATAACCCGTAAAGAGGCCAGGCCCGCGGGAACCACACAC
GGCACTTACCTGTGTTCTGGCGGCAAACCCGTTGCGAAAAAGAACGTTCACGGCGACTACTGCACTTATA
TACGGTTCTCCCCCACCCTCGGGAAAAAGGCGGAGCCAGTACACGACATCACTTTCCCAGTTTACCCCGC
GCCACCTTCTCTAGGCACCGGTTCAATTGCCGACCCCTCCCCCCAACTTCTCGGGGACTGTGGGCGATGT
GCGCTCTGCCCACTGACGGGCACCGGAGCC
Features (pLannotate 1.2.2; 16 found; start..end, strand, type, name):
     17..98      -  polyA_signal   SV40 poly(A) signal: SV40 polyadenylation signal
    121..204     -  CDS            large T antigen (fragment): large T antigen from SV40 (simian virus 40)
    275..787     -  CDS            Nluc: NanoLuc® luciferase human codon-optimized
    809..2086    -  CDS            TEAD1: TEAD1_HUMAN - Also known as TCF13, TEF1. Experimental evidence at protein level: Swiss-Prot protein existence level 1. Transcription factor which plays a key role in the Hippo signaling pathway, a pathway involved in organ size control and tumor suppression by restricting proliferation and promoting apoptosis. The core of this pathway is composed of a kinase cascade wherein MST1/MST2, in complex with its regulatory protein SAV1, phosphorylates and activates LATS1/2 in complex with its regulatory protein MOB1, which in turn phosphorylates and inactivates YAP1 oncoprotein and WWTR1/TAZ. Acts by
   2125..2143    -  promoter       SP6 promoter: promoter for bacteriophage SP6 RNA polymerase
   2169..2191    -  promoter       minimal CMV promoter (fragment): human cytomegalovirus (CMV) immediate early promoter
   2201..2566    +  enhancer       CMV enhancer: human cytomegalovirus immediate early enhancer
   2568..2755    +  promoter       CMV promoter (fragment): human cytomegalovirus (CMV) immediate early promoter
   2774..2821    +  promoter       EM7 promoter: synthetic bacterial promoter&nbsp
   2853..3509    +  CDS            cat: CAT_ECOLX - Experimental evidence at protein level: Swiss-Prot protein existence level 1. This enzyme is an effector of chloramphenicol resistance in bacteria. From Escherichia coli. This protein is used as a marker in many commonly used cloning vectors, such as pACYC184.
   3684..4272    -  rep_origin     ori: high-copy-number ColE1/pMB1/pBR322/pUC origin of replication
   4398..4446    -  polyA_signal   poly(A) signal: synthetic polyadenylation signal
   4473..5264    -  CDS            neo: KKA2_KLEPN - Also known as kan, nptII. Experimental evidence at protein level: Swiss-Prot protein existence level 1. Resistance to kanamycin, neomycin, paromomycin, ribostamycin, butirosin and gentamicin B. From Klebsiella pneumoniae.
   5651..5854    -  intron         EF-1α intron A: truncated intron upstream of the start codon of human EF-1α
   6480..6589    -  intron         EF-1α intron A (fragment): intron upstream of the start codon of human EF-1α
   6590..6801    -  promoter       EF-1α core promoter: core promoter for human elongation factor EF-1α
