[The description below was written by a language model from this plasmid's Addgene catalogue record and pLannotate feature annotations shown in this document.]
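Description:
TEAD1-NanoLuc Fusion Vector is a mammalian expression plasmid built on the pFC223C NanoLuc CMV-Neo BiBRET-Balanced backbone. It carries the unmutated human TEAD1 coding sequence fused at its C terminus to human codon-optimized NanoLuc luciferase. TEAD1 is a transcription factor that acts at the end of the Hippo signalling pathway and partners with the co-activators YAP1 and WWTR1/TAZ. The catalogue entry gives CMV as the promoter. In the annotated 6,820-nt sequence, the fusion reading frame lies immediately downstream of a short minimal CMV promoter fragment and an SP6 phage promoter, which could support in vitro transcription. It is terminated by an SV40 polyadenylation signal. A CMV enhancer and a further CMV promoter fragment sit directly adjacent but are annotated on the opposite strand. This suggests a divergent arrangement around a shared enhancer, although the record does not explain that design or identify a mammalian product for the second arm.

The plasmid is propagated in E. coli from a high-copy ColE1/pUC-type origin. Selection is with chloramphenicol, through a cat gene preceded by the synthetic bacterial EM7 promoter. For selecting stably transfected mammalian cells, a neomycin phosphotransferase gene is driven by the EF-1α core promoter with portions of its intron A and ends in a synthetic poly(A) signal.

The stated purpose is simply to express the TEAD1-NanoLuc fusion in mammalian cells. The NanoLuc tag and the backbone name point to use as a luminescent donor in bioluminescence resonance energy transfer assays, such as measuring protein interactions or ligand engagement in live cells. The record does not specify a particular assay.
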