Addgene plasmid #238657: TEAD1-NanoLuc Fusion Vector
Purpose: Express TEAD1-NanoLuc Fusion Protein in Mammalian Cells under a CMV promoter
Depositing lab: Promega Corporation.
Backbone
  Vector backbone: pFC223C NanoLuc(R) CMV-Neo BiBRET-Balanced Vector
  Vector type: Mammalian Expression
  Selectable markers: Neomycin
Growth in bacteria
  Bacterial resistance: Chloramphenicol, 25 μg/mL
  Growth temperature: 37°C
  Growth strain: DH5alpha
  Copy number: High Copy
Gene/Insert
  Gene/Insert name: TEAD1
  Species: H. sapiens (human)
  Mutation: None
  Entrez Gene: TEAD1 (a.k.a. AA, NTEF-1, REF1, TCF-13, TCF13, TEAD-1, TEF-1)
  Promoter: CMV
  Tag / fusion protein: NanoLuc (R) (C terminal on backbone)
  Cloning method: Other
Terms and licenses: Academic/Nonprofit Terms; Industry Terms
How to cite: TEAD1-NanoLuc Fusion Vector was a gift from Promega Corporation (Addgene plasmid # 238657 ; http://n2t.net/addgene:238657 ; RRID:Addgene_238657)
